Addgene plasmid #23439: pDONR223-PAK3
Depositing lab: William Hahn & David Root. Depositing organization: Dana-Farber Cancer Institute. Publication: COT drives resistance to RAF inhibition through MAP kinase pathway reactivation. Johannessen CM, Boehm JS, Kim SY, Thomas SR, Wardwell L, Johnson LA, Emery CM, Stransky N, Cogdill AP, Barretina J, Caponigro G, Hieronymus H, Murray RR, Salehi-Ashtiani K, Hill DE, Vidal M, Zhao JJ, Yang X, Alkan O, Kim S, Harris JL, Wilson CJ, Myer VE, Finan PM, Root DE, Roberts TM, Golub T, Flaherty KT, Dummer R, Weber BL, Sellers WR, Schlegel R, Wargo JA, Hahn WC, Garraway LA. Nature. 2010 Dec 16;468(7326):968-72. doi: 10.1038/nature09627 PubMed 21107320.
Backbone
  Vector backbone: pDONR223
  Backbone manufacturer: Invitrogen
  Backbone size w/o insert (bp): 5005
  Vector type: Gateway Donor vector
Growth in bacteria
  Bacterial resistance: Spectinomycin, 50 μg/mL
  Growth temperature: 37°C
  Growth strain: DH5alpha
  Copy number: High Copy
Gene/Insert
  Gene/Insert name: PAK3 (alt name: p21 (CDKN1A)-activated kinase 3)
  Species: H. sapiens (human)
  Insert size (bp): 1635
  Entrez Gene: PAK3 (a.k.a. ARA, MRX30, MRX47, OPHN3, PAK-3, PAK3beta, bPAK, beta-PAK)
  Cloning method: Gateway Cloning
  Sequencing primers: 5′ M13pUC-fwd; 3′ M13rev
Terms and licenses: Academic/Nonprofit Terms; Industry Terms: Not Available to Industry
Depositor comments: The ORF has no Stop codon. This design enables easy recombination into a destination vector to add an epitope tag of choice and Stop codon to the ORF. Do NOT use this plasmid directly for transfections. A set of 4 custom lentiviral vectors is available ( pLX301 (http://www.addgene.org/25895/) , pLX302 (http://www.addgene.org/25896/) , pLX303 (http://www.addgene.org/25897/) , pLX304 (http://www.addgene.org/25890/) ) to be used to express these ORFs in mammalian cells. These plasmids are not included in the kit and must be ordered separately.
How to cite: pDONR223-PAK3 was a gift from William Hahn & David Root (Addgene plasmid # 23439 ; http://n2t.net/addgene:23439 ; RRID:Addgene_23439)
