[The description below was written by a language model from this plasmid's Addgene catalogue record.]
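Description:
pDONR223-PAK3 is a Gateway entry clone built on the Invitrogen pDONR223 donor backbone (about 5 kb without insert) that carries the human PAK3 open reading frame, encoding p21 (CDKN1A)-activated kinase 3, a serine/threonine kinase also known as beta-PAK. The insert is recorded as 1,635 bp and was introduced by Gateway recombination. The plasmid is maintained at high copy in standard E. coli cloning strains and is selected with spectinomycin. No feature table accompanies the record, so the specific origin of replication and the flanking recombination sites are not itemised. As a product of Gateway cloning into a donor vector, the ORF would be expected to sit between att sites that permit transfer into destination vectors. M13 forward and reverse primer sites flank the insert for sequence verification.

The ORF is cloned without a stop codon. This "open" configuration lets the coding sequence be recombined into a destination vector that supplies a C-terminal epitope tag of choice together with the stop codon. The record lists no promoter for expression, and the depositors state that the plasmid is not to be used directly for transfection; it serves purely as a shuttle and archival clone. The depositors point to a companion set of four lentiviral destination vectors (pLX301 to pLX304) for expressing these ORFs in mammalian cells. The clone belongs to a kit of ORF constructs, and the associated publication examined how MAP kinase pathway reactivation drives resistance to RAF inhibition. The record does not spell out what role this particular clone played in that study.
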