>Addgene plasmid #23439 | pDONR223-PAK3 | depositor partial sequence | sequence record 11147 | Author sequence, M13pUC-fwd
ACGATTTTATTTTGACTGATAGTGACCTGTTCGTTGCAACAAATTGATGAGCAATGCTTTTTTATAATGC
CAACTTTGTACAAAAAAGTTGGCACCATGTCTGACGGTCTGGATAATGAAGAGAAACCCCCGGCTCCTCC
ACTGAGGATGAATAGTAACAACCGGGATTCTTCAGCACTCAACCACAGCTCCAAACCACTTCCCATGGCC
CCTGAAGAGAAGAATAAGAAAGCCAGGCTTCGCTCTATCTTCCCAGGAGGAGGGGATAAAACCAATAAGA
AGAAGGAGAAAGAGCGCCCAGAGATCTCTCTTCCTTCAGACTTTGAGCATACGATTCATGTGGGGTTTGA
TGCAGTCACCGGGGAATTCACTGGAATTCCAGAGCAATGGGCACGATTACTCCAAACTTCCAACATAACA
AAATTGGAACAGAAGAAGAACCCACAAGCTGTTCTAGATGTTCTCAAATTCTATGATTCCAAAGAAACAG
TCAACAACCAGAAATACATGAGCTTTACATCAGGAGATAAAAGTGCACATGGATACATAGCAGCCCATCC
TTCGAGTACAAAAACAGCATCTGAGCCTCCATTGGCCCCTCCTGTGTCTGAAGAAGAAGATGAAGAGGAA
GAAGAAGAAGAAGATGAAAATGAGCCACCACCAGTTATCGCACCAAGACCAGAGCATACAAAATCAATCT
ATACTCGTTCTGTGGTTGAATCCATTGCTTCACCAGCAGTACCAAATAAAGAGGTCACACCACCCTCTGC
TGAAAATGCCAATTCCAGTACTTTGTACAGGAACACAGATCGGCAAAGAAAAAATCCAGATGACAGATGA
GAGATCTTAGAGAGCTAGAGCATTGTGAGTGTGGGGACCCAAAGAAAAAATAACACAGATTTGAAAAATT
GGT
