>Addgene plasmid #23439 | pDONR223-PAK3 | addgene partial sequence | sequence record 29266 | 23439 with M13rev
TCAGCTGGATGGCAATAATGATTTTATTTTGACTGATAGTGACCTGTTCGTTGCAACAAATTGATAAGCA
ATGCTTTCTTATAATGCCAACTTTGTACAAGAAAGTTGGCAAGCGGCTGCTGTTCTTAATTGCTTCCTTT
GCAGCGATAATCAGAGGAGTCAGGCTGGAGAGAGGCTTGGCTAATTTTAAAAATGGATGCTGCAAAAGCT
CCTTGGCAGATCCTCGCCTATCCACATCCATCTCAAGACAGCGATTTAAAAAGTCACGGAATACAGCTGA
CAGTCTCTCAGGATTCTGGAGCTCTGGAGTTCCATTAGTGGCTATCAGATACAATGCCCTGAGTGGATTT
TCATTAAGGTAAGGGGGTTCACCTTCCACCATTTCAATTGCCATAATTCCAAGAGACCAGATATCAACTT
TCGGACCATAAGCTTTTCGAGTCACCACCTCAGGTGCCATCCAATATGGGGTTCCCACCATAGTGCTTCG
TTTACTTTGCTCAGGAGTGATCTGGGCACAGAACCCAAAGTCAGTCAATTTAACAGAGCCATCCATCCCG
AGAAGAATATTGTCACTCTTTATATCTCTATGGATCACCTGGTTTGAGTGCAGGAAATCCAAAGCTTGCA
GGCACTCTCTGCAGACAGCTGCTATCTGTCCTTCATCCATACAGGTCTCTGTGACCACATCAGTCAGAGA
GCCACCAGCCAAGTATTCCATGACTACCCATAGTTCATCACCCACCAAGTAGCTATCTAAATAATTAACA
ATATTAGGGTTCTTATTTTCCCTCATGACCAGAATTTCATTAATAATTAATTCCTTCTTGGGTTGCTGTT
GAAGGTTCATCTGCTTTATGGCCACCTCTTGTCCTGTTGCAATGTCTAGTGCTGTATAAACAGTACCTGA
TGCCCCTTGACCAATTTTT
