>Addgene plasmid #23439 | pDONR223-PAK3 | addgene partial sequence | sequence record 29267 | 23439 with M13pUC-fwd
TAGCTCGGGCCCAATAATGATTTTATTTTGACTGATAGTGACCTGTTCGTTGCAACAAATTGATGAGCAA
TGCTTTTTTATAATGCCAACTTTGTACAAAAAAGTTGGCACCATGTCTGACGGTCTGGATAATGAAGAGA
AACCCCCGGCTCCTCCACTGAGGATGAATAGTAACAACCGGGATTCTTCAGCACTCAACCACAGCTCCAA
ACCACTTCCCATGGCCCCTGAAGAGAAGAATAAGAAAGCCAGGCTTCGCTCTATCTTCCCAGGAGGAGGG
GATAAAACCAATAAGAAGAAGGAGAAAGAGCGCCCAGAGATCTCTCTTCCTTCAGACTTTGAGCATACGA
TTCATGTGGGGTTTGATGCAGTCACCGGGGAATTCACTGGAATTCCAGAGCAATGGGCACGATTACTCCA
AACTTCCAACATAACAAAATTGGAACAGAAGAAGAACCCACAAGCTGTTCTAGATGTTCTCAAATTCTAT
GATTCCAAAGAAACAGTCAACAACCAGAAATACATGAGCTTTACATCAGGAGATAAAAGTGCACATGGAT
ACATAGCAGCCCATCCTTCGAGTACAAAAACAGCATCTGA
