>Addgene plasmid #23439 | pDONR223-PAK3 | depositor partial sequence | sequence record 46687 | Author sequence, M13-rev
ATATCAGGCTGGGATGGCAATAATGATTTTATTTTGACTGATAGTGACCTGTTCGTTGCAACAAATTGAT
AAGCAATGCTTTCTTATAATGCCAACTTTGTACAAGAAAGTTGGCAAGCGGCTGCTGTTCTTAATTGCTT
CCTTTGCAGCGATAATCAGAGGAGTCAGGCTGGAGAGAGGCTTGGCTAATTTTAAAAATGGATGCTGCAA
AAGCTCCTTGGCAGATCCTCGCCTATCCACATCCATCTCAAGACAGCGATTTAAAAAGTCACGGAATACA
GCTGACAGTCTCTCAGGATTCTGGAGCTCTGGAGTTCCATTAGTGGCTATCAGATACAATGCCCTGAGTG
GATTTTCATTAAGGTAAGGGGGTTCACCTTCCACCATTTCAATTGCCATAATTCCAAGAGACCAGATATC
AACTTTCGGACCATAAGCTTTTCGAGTCACCACCTCAGGTGCCATCCAATATGGGGTTCCCACCATAGTG
CTTCGTTTACTTTGCTCAGGAGTGATCTGGGCACAGAACCCAAAGTCAGTCAATTTAACAGAGCCATCCA
TCCCGAGAAGAATATTGTCACTCTTTATATCTCTATGGATCACCTGGTTTGAGTGCAGGAAATCCAAAGC
TTGCAGGCACTCTCTGCAGACAGCTGCTATCTGTCCTTCATCCATACAGGTCTCTGTGACCACATCAGTC
AGAGAGCCACCAGCCAAGTATTCCATGACTACCCATAGTTCATCACCCACCAAGTAGCTATCT
